>Addgene plasmid #210924 | pFBOH-MHL_WDR13:142-485 | addgene full sequence | sequence record 426206 | Addgene NGS Result
ATAACCGTATTACCGCCTTTGAGTGAGCTGATACCGCTCGCCGCAGCCGAACGACCGAGCGCAGCGAGTC
AGTGAGCGAGGAAGCGGAAGAGCGCCTGATGCGGTATTTTCTCCTTACGCATCTGTGCGGTATTTCACAC
CGCATAGACCAGCCGCGTAACCTGGCAAAATCGGTTACGGTTGAGTAATAAATGGATGCCCTGCGTAAGC
GGGTGTGGGCGGACAATAAAGTCTTAAACTGAACAAAATAGATCTAAACTATGACAATAAAGTCTTAAAC
TAGACAGAATAGTTGTAAACTGAAATCAGTCCAGTTATGCTGTGAAAAAGCATACTGGACTTTTGTTATG
GCTAAAGCAAACTCTTCATTTTCTGAAGTGCAAATTGCCCGTCGTATTAAAGAGGGGCGTGGCCAAGGGC
ATGGTAAAGACTATATTCGCGGCGTTGTGACAATTTACCGAACAACTCCGCGGCCGGGAAGCCGATCTCG
GCTTGAACGAATTGTTAGGTGGCGGTACTTGGGTCGATATCAAAGTGCATCACTTCTTCCCGTATGCCCA
ACTTTGTATAGAGAGCCACTGCGGGATCGTCACCGTAATCTGCTTGCACGTAGATCACATAAGCACCAAG
CGCGTTGGCCTCATGCTTGAGCAGATTGATGAGCGCGGTGGCAATGCCCTGCCTCCGGTGCTCGCCGGAG
ACTGCGAGATCATAGATATAGATCTCACTACGCGGCTGCTCAAACTTGGGCAGAACGTAAGCCGCGAGAG
CGCCAACAACCGCTTCTTGGTCGAAGGCAGCAAGCGCGATGAATGTCTTACTACGGAGCAAGTTCCCGAG
GTAATCGGAGTCCGGCTGATGTTGGGAGTAGGTGGCTACGTCTCCGAACTCACGACCGAAAAGATCAAGA
GCAGCCCGCATGGATTTGACTTGGTCAGGGCCGAGCCTACATGTGCGAATGATGCCCATACTTGAGCCAC
CTAACTTTGTTTTAGGGCGACTGCCCTGCTGCGTAACATCGTTGCTGCTCCATAACATCAAACATCGACC
CACGGCGTAACGCGCTTGCTGCTTGGATGCCCGAGGCATAGACTGTACAAAAAAACAGTCATAACAAGCC
ATGAAAACCGCCACTGCGCCGTTACCACCGCTGCGTTCGGTCAAGGTTCTGGACCAGTTGCGTGAGCGCA
TACGCTACTTGCATTACAGTTTACGAACCGAACAGGCTTATGTCAACTGGGTTCGTGCCTTCATCCGTTT
CCACGGTGTGCGTCACCCGGCAACCTTGGGCAGCAGCGAAGTCGAGGCATTTCTGTCCTGGCTGGCGAAC
GAGCGCAAGGTTTCGGTCTCCACGCATCGTCAGGCATTGGCGGCCTTGCTGTTCTTCTACGGCAAGGTGC
TGTGCACGGATCTGCCCTGGCTTCAGGAGATCGGAAGACCTCGGCCGTCGCGGCGCTTGCCGGTGGTGCT
GACCCCGGATGAAGTGGTTCGCATCCTCGGTTTTCTGGAAGGCGAGCATCGTTTGTTCGCCCAGGACTCT
AGCTATAGTTCTAGTGGTTGGCTACGTATACTCCGGAATATTAATAGATCATGGAGATAATTAAAATGAT
AACCATCTCGCAAATAAATAAGTATTTTACTGTTTTCGTAACAGTTTTGTAATAAAAAAACCTATAAATA
TTCCGGATTATTCATACCGTCCCACCATCGGGCGCGGATCTCGGTCCGAAAACCATGCATCATCATCATC
ATCACAGCAGCGGCAGAGAAAACTTGTATTTCCAGGGCGCGGAAGCGAGTCGTGCGATGGCTGGTGACAC
GTCGTTGTCAGAAAACTACGCCTTTGCGGGTATGTATCACGTTTTCGACCAACATGTAGATGAGGCAGTT
CCCCGTGTGAGATTTGCCAACGACGACAGACACCGCCTTGCGTGTTGTTCTCTTGATGGTTCGATAAGCC
TCTGCCAATTGGTTCCAGCTCCTCCCACTGTACTCAGGGTACTCAGAGGTCATACGAGAGGTGTCTCCGA
CTTTGCATGGTCTCTTTCTAACGATATCCTTGTTTCAACGTCGCTCGATGCTACTATGCGTATATGGGCT
TCAGAGGACGGCAGATGCATTCGTGAGATCCCCGACCCGGATTCAGCCGAGCTTCTGTGCTGCACCTTTC
AACCCGTCAACAATAATCTTACGGTCGTAGGCAACGCCAAACATAATGTACATGTTATGAACATTTCGAC
AGGTAAGAAAGTTAAGGGAGGCTCCTCTAAGCTCACTGGTCGTGTACTCGCCCTGTCGTTCGACGCCCCT
GGACGTCTTCTCTGGGCCGGCGACGACCGCGGATCGGTGTTTAGCTTTCTCTTTGATATGGCCACCGGCA
AATTGACCAAGGCTAAGAGACTTGTGGTTCACGAGGGTTCACCAGTCACGAGTATAAGCGCGAGATCCTG
GGTCTCCAGAGAGGCAAGGGACCCGTCACTTCTGATTAACGCGTGCCTGAATAAATTGCTCCTTTATAGG
GTGGTAGACAATGAGGGCACGTTGCAGTTGAAGCGTTCCTTTCCTATCGAGCAGAGCTCACATCCCGTGC
GCTCGATCTTTTGCCCCCTTATGTCGTTTCGTCAAGGAGCCTGCGTGGTGACAGGTTCGGAAGATATGTG
CGTCCATTTCTTCGATGTTGAGCGCGCAGCAAAAGCGGCGGTGAATAAGCTGCAAGGCCACAGTGCTCCC
GTACTGGACGTGTCGTTCAATTGCGATGAGTCGCTCTTGGCGAGTTCGGACGCCAGTGGTATGGTCATCG
TCTGGAGGCGGGAGCAGAAGTGATGACGAAGCTTGTCGAGAAGTACTAGAGGATCATAATCAGCCATACC
ACATTTGTAGAGGTTTTACTTGCTTTAAAAAACCTCCCACACCTCCCCCTGAACCTGAAACATAAAATGA
ATGCAATTGTTGTTGTTAACTTGTTTATTGCAGCTTATAATGGTTACAAATAAAGCAATAGCATCACAAA
TTTCACAAATAAAGCATTTTTTTCACTGCATTCTAGTTGTGGTTTGTCCAAACTCATCAATGTATCTTAT
CATGTCTGGATCTGATCACTGATATCGCCTAGGAGATCCGAACCAGATAAGTGAAATCTAGTTCCAAACT
ATTTTGTCATTTTTAATTTTCGTATTAGCTTACGACGCTACACCCAGTTCCCATCTATTTTGTCACTCTT
CCCTAAATAATCCTTAAAAACTCCATTTCCACCCCTCCCAGTTCCCAACTATTTTGTCCGCCCACAGCGG
GGCATTTTTCTTCCTGTTATGTTTTTAATCAAACATCCTGCCAACTCCATGTGACAAACCGTCATCTTCG
GCTACTTTTTCTCTGTCACAGAATGAAAATTTTTCTGTCATCTCTTCGTTATTAATGTTTGTAATTGACT
GAATATCAACGCTTATTTGCAGCCTGAATGGCGAATGGG
[124 nt withheld, positions 3470-3593]
C
[91 nt withheld, positions 3595-3685]
A
[49 nt withheld, positions 3687-3735]
CCTTTGACGTTGGAGTCCACGTTCTT
[37 nt withheld, positions 3762-3798]
ACCCTATCTCGGTCTATTCTTTTGATTTATAAGGGATTTTGCCGATTTCGGCCTATTGGTTAAAAAATGA
GCTGATTTAACAAAAATTTAACGCGAATTTTAACAAAATATTAACGCTTACAATTTAGGTGGCACTTTTC
GGGGAAATGTGCGCGGAACCCCTATTTGTTTATTTTTCTAAATACATTCAAATATGTATCCGCTCATGAG
ACAATAACCCTGATAAATGCTTCAATAATATTGAAAAAGGAAGAGTATGAGTATTCAACATTTCCGTGTC
GCCCTTATTCCCTTTTTTGCGGCATTTTGCCTTCCTGTTTTTGCTCACCCAGAAACGCTGGTGAAAGTAA
AAGATGCTGAAGATCAGTTGGGTGCACGAGTGGGTTACATCGAACTGGATCTCAACAGCGGTAAGATCCT
TGAGAGTTTTCGCCCCGAAGAACGTTTTCCAATGATGAGCACTTTTAAAGTTCTGCTATGTGGCGCGGTA
TTATCCCGTATTGACGCCGGGCAAGAGCAACTCGGTCGCCGCATACACTATTCTCAGAATGACTTGGTTG
AGTACTCACCAGTCACAGAAAAGCATCTTACGGATGGCATGACAGTAAGAGAATTATGCAGTGCTGCCAT
AACCATGAGTGATAACACTGCGGCCAACTTACTTCTGACAACGATCGGAGGACCGAAGGAGCTAACCGCT
TTTTTGCACAACATGGGGGATCATGTAACTCGCCTTGATCGTTGGGAACCGGAGCTGAATGAAGCCATAC
CAAACGACGAGCGTGACACCACGATGCCTGTAGCAATGGCAACAACGTTGCGCAAACTATTAACTGGCGA
ACTACTTACTCTAGCTTCCCGGCAACAATTAATAGACTGGATGGAGGCGGATAAAGTTGCAGGACCACTT
CTGCGCTCGGCCCTTCCGGCTGGCTGGTTTATTGCTGATAAATCTGGAGCCGGTGAGCGTGGGTCTCGCG
GTATCATTGCAGCACTGGGGCCAGATGGTAAGCCCTCCCGTATCGTAGTTATCTACACGACGGGGAGTCA
GGCAACTATGGATGAACGAAATAGACAGATCGCTGAGATAGGTGCCTCACTGATTAAGCATTGGTAACTG
TCAGACCAAGTTTACTCATATATACTTTAGATTGATTTAAAACTTCATTTTTAATTTAAAAGGATCTAGG
TGAAGATCCTTTTTGATAATCTCATGACCAAAATCCCTTAACGTGAGTTTTCGTTCCACTGAGCGTCAGA
CCCCGTAGAAAAGATCAAAGGATCTTCTTGAGATCCTTTTTTTCTGCGCGTAATCTGCTGCTTGCAAACA
AAAAAACCACCGCTACCAGCGGTGGTTTGTTTGCCGGATCAAGAGCTACCAACTCTTTTTCCGAAGGTAA
CTGGCTTCAGCAGAGCGCAGATACCAAATACTGTTCTTCTAGTGTAGCCGTAGTTAGGCCACCACTTCAA
GAACTCTGTAGCACCGCCTACATACCTCGCTCTGCTAATCCTGTTACCAGTGGCTGCTGCCAGTGGCGAT
AAGTCGTGTCTTACCGGGTTGGACTCAAGACGATAGTTACCGGATAAGGCGCAGCGGTCGGGCTGAACGG
GGGGTTCGTGCACACAGCCCAGCTTGGAGCGAACGACCTACACCGAACTGAGATACCTACAGCGTGAGCT
ATGAGAAAGCGCCACGCTTCCCGAAGGGAGAAAGGCGGACAGGTATCCGGTAAGCGGCAGGGTCGGAACA
GGAGAGCGCACGAGGGAGCTTCCAGGGGGAAACGCCTGGTATCTTTATAGTCCTGTCGGGTTTCGCCACC
TCTGACTTGAGCGTCGATTTTTGTGATGCTCGTCAGGGGGGCGGAGCCTATGGAAAAACGCCAGCAACGC
GGCCTTTTTACGGTTCCTGGCCTTTTGCTGGCCTTTTGCTCACATGTTCTTTCCTGCGTTATCCCCTGAT
TCTGTGG
Features (pLannotate 1.2.2; 17 found; start..end, strand, type, name):
      1..90      +  rep_origin     RSF ori (fragment): Plasmids containing the RSF 1030 origin of replication can be propagated in E. coli cells that contain additional plasmids with compatible origins.
     95..146     -  misc_feature   bom (fragment): basis of mobility region from pBR322
    214..438     -  mobile_element Tn7R: mini-Tn7 element (right end of the Tn7 transposon) Tn7
    505..1038    -  CDS            GmR: gentamycin acetyltransferase; aacC1; confers resistance to gentamycin
   1208..1236    -  promoter       Pc promoter: intI1 (promoter lies within the coding sequence); class 1 integron promoter
   1214..1561    -  CDS            YPR2_ECOLX (fragment): Protein predicted: Swiss-Prot protein existence level 4. From Escherichia coli.
   1588..1679    +  promoter       polyhedrin promoter: polh from Autographa californica; promoter for the baculovirus polyhedrin gene
   1736..1754    +  CDS            capTEV™ (fragment): composite tag for in vivo biotinylation, TEV protease cleavage, and 6xHis tagging
   1789..2820    +  CDS            WDR13 (fragment): WDR13_HUMAN - Experimental evidence at protein level: Swiss-Prot protein existence level 1. From Homo sapiens (Human).
   2852..2935    +  CDS            large T antigen (fragment): large T antigen from SV40 (simian virus 40)
   2958..3092    +  polyA_signal   SV40 poly(A) signal: SV40 polyadenylation signal
   3121..3286    -  mobile_element Tn7L: mini-Tn7 element (left end of the Tn7 transposon) Tn7
   3449..3465    +  CDS            lacZα (fragment): LacZα fragment of β-galactosidase; lacZ fragment
   3470..3924    +  rep_origin     f1 ori (sequence partly withheld): f1 bacteriophage origin of replication; arrow indicates direction of (+) strand synthesis
   3950..4054    +  promoter       AmpR promoter: bla
   4055..4915    +  CDS            AmpR: β-lactamase; bla; confers resistance to ampicillin, carbenicillin, and related antibiotics
   5086..5674    +  rep_origin     ori: high-copy-number ColE1/pMB1/pBR322/pUC origin of replication
