[The description below was written by a language model from this plasmid's Addgene catalogue record and pLannotate feature annotations shown in this document.]
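Description:
pFBOH-MHL_WDR13:142-485 is a baculovirus transfer (donor) plasmid for producing a fragment of human WDR13 in insect cells. Its backbone, pFBOH-MHL, is a modified pFastBac1. In E. coli it is maintained at high copy from a ColE1/pUC-type origin and selected with ampicillin through the β-lactamase gene. An f1 phage origin is also present. The small RSF ori, bom, lacZα and SV40 large T antigen hits in the feature table are short fragments that most likely reflect backbone remnants rather than functional parts.

The expression cassette sits between the Tn7R and Tn7L ends of a mini-Tn7 element, together with a gentamicin acetyltransferase gene driven by the Pc integron promoter. In Bac-to-Bac-type systems this arrangement lets the whole segment be moved by Tn7 transposition into a baculovirus shuttle genome (bacmid) in E. coli, with gentamicin marking the transposed cassette. The recombinant bacmid is then used to generate virus for infecting insect cells.

Within the cassette, the strong very late polyhedrin promoter from Autographa californica drives the 1,032 bp insert, which encodes WDR13 residues A142 to K485, and an SV40 polyadenylation signal follows it. The insert carries the H325R natural variant, was derived from synthetic double-stranded DNA, and was introduced by ligation-independent cloning at BseRI sites that were destroyed in the process. An N-terminal 6xHis tag followed by a TEV protease recognition site allows metal-affinity purification and later tag removal. The associated publication evaluates the ligandability of WD40 repeat proteins, which suggests the construct serves to make purified recombinant WDR13 domain protein for such studies.
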