Addgene plasmid #210924: pFBOH-MHL_WDR13:142-485
Purpose: Insect expression of human WDR13 fragment A142 to K485. N-terminal 6X His tag with TEV cleavage.
Depositing lab: Cheryl Arrowsmith. Depositing organization: University of Toronto. Publication: A Target Class Ligandability Evaluation of WD40 Repeat-Containing Proteins. Ackloo S, Li F, Szewczyk M, Seitova A, Loppnau P, Zeng H, Xu J, Ahmad S, Arnautova YA, Baghaie AJ, Beldar S, Bolotokova A, Centrella PA, Chau I, Clark MA, Cuozzo JW, Dehghani-Tafti S, Disch JS, Dong A, Dumas A, Feng JA, Ghiabi P, Gibson E, Gilmer J, Goldman B, Green SR, Guie MA, Guilinger JP, Harms N, Herasymenko O, Houliston S, Hutchinson A, Kearnes S, Keefe AD, Kimani SW, Kramer T, Kutera M, Kwak HA, Lento C, Li Y, Liu J, Loup J, Machado RAC, Mulhern CJ, Perveen S, Righetto GL, Riley P, Shrestha S, Sigel EA, Silva M, Sintchak MD, Slakman BL, Taylor RD, Thompson J, Torng W, Underkoffler C, von Rechenberg M, Walsh RT, Watson I, Wilson DJ, Wolf E, Yadav M, Yazdi AK, Zhang J, Zhang Y, Santhakumar V, Edwards AM, Barsyte-Lovejoy D, Schapira M, Brown PJ, Halabelian L, Arrowsmith CH. J Med Chem. 2025 Jan 23;68(2):1092-1112. doi: 10.1021/acs.jmedchem.4c02010. Epub 2024 Nov 4. PubMed 39495097.
Backbone
  Vector backbone: pFBOH-MHL
  Backbone manufacturer: pFASTBac1 Modified
  Vector type: Insect Expression
  Selectable markers: Gentamicin
Growth in bacteria
  Bacterial resistance: Ampicillin, 100 μg/mL
  Growth temperature: 37°C
  Growth strain: DH5alpha
  Copy number: High Copy
Gene/Insert
  Gene/Insert name: WDR13:A142-K485
  Species: H. sapiens (human)
  Insert size (bp): 1032
  Mutation: H325R natural variant (VAR_060284)
  Entrez Gene: WDR13 (a.k.a. MG21, FLJ20563, DKFZp779C2057)
  Promoter: Polyhedrin
  Tag / fusion protein: MHHHHHHSSGRENLYFQG (N terminal on insert)
  Cloning method: Ligation Independent Cloning
  Sequencing primers: 5′ tattccggattattcataccg; 3′ ctctacaaatgtggtatggc
Resource information
  A portion of this plasmid was derived from a plasmid made by: Integrated DNA Technologies (Synthetic dsDNA)
Terms and licenses: Academic/Nonprofit Terms; Industry Terms: Not Available to Industry
Depositor comments: 5' Cloning Site: BseRI (destroyed), 3' Cloning Site: BseRI (destroyed).
How to cite: pFBOH-MHL_WDR13:142-485 was a gift from Cheryl Arrowsmith (Addgene plasmid # 210924 ; http://n2t.net/addgene:210924 ; RRID:Addgene_210924)
