>Addgene plasmid #210924 | pFBOH-MHL_WDR13:142-485 | depositor partial sequence | sequence record 411328 | Insert sequence
GCGGAAGCGAGTCGTGCGATGGCTGGTGACACGTCGTTGTCAGAAAACTACGCCTTTGCGGGTATGTATC
ACGTTTTCGACCAACATGTAGATGAGGCAGTTCCCCGTGTGAGATTTGCCAACGACGACAGACACCGCCT
TGCGTGTTGTTCTCTTGATGGTTCGATAAGCCTCTGCCAATTGGTTCCAGCTCCTCCCACTGTACTCAGG
GTACTCAGAGGTCATACGAGAGGTGTCTCCGACTTTGCATGGTCTCTTTCTAACGATATCCTTGTTTCAA
CGTCGCTCGATGCTACTATGCGTATATGGGCTTCAGAGGACGGCAGATGCATTCGTGAGATCCCCGACCC
GGATTCAGCCGAGCTTCTGTGCTGCACCTTTCAACCCGTCAACAATAATCTTACGGTCGTAGGCAACGCC
AAACATAATGTACATGTTATGAACATTTCGACAGGTAAGAAAGTTAAGGGAGGCTCCTCTAAGCTCACTG
GTCGTGTACTCGCCCTGTCGTTCGACGCCCCTGGACGTCTTCTCTGGGCCGGCGACGACCGCGGATCGGT
GTTTAGCTTTCTCTTTGATATGGCCACCGGCAAATTGACCAAGGCTAAGAGACTTGTGGTTCACGAGGGT
TCACCAGTCACGAGTATAAGCGCGAGATCCTGGGTCTCCAGAGAGGCAAGGGACCCGTCACTTCTGATTA
ACGCGTGCCTGAATAAATTGCTCCTTTATAGGGTGGTAGACAATGAGGGCACGTTGCAGTTGAAGCGTTC
CTTTCCTATCGAGCAGAGCTCACATCCCGTGCGCTCGATCTTTTGCCCCCTTATGTCGTTTCGTCAAGGA
GCCTGCGTGGTGACAGGTTCGGAAGATATGTGCGTCCATTTCTTCGATGTTGAGCGCGCAGCAAAAGCGG
CGGTGAATAAGCTGCAAGGCCACAGTGCTCCCGTACTGGACGTGTCGTTCAATTGCGATGAGTCGCTCTT
GGCGAGTTCGGACGCCAGTGGTATGGTCATCGTCTGGAGGCGGGAGCAGAAG
